>Addgene plasmid #242236 | pET21a asyn(Δ41-54/Δ103-130) | addgene full sequence | sequence record 482095 | Addgene NGS Result
TAATACGACTCACTATAGGGGAATTGTGAGCGGATAACAATTCCCCTCTAGAAATAATTTTGTTTAACTT
TAAGAAGGAGATATACATATGGATGTATTCATGAAAGGACTTTCAAAGGCCAAGGAGGGAGTTGTGGCTG
CTGCTGAGAAAACCAAACAGGGTGTGGCAGAAGCAGCAGGAAAGACAAAAGAGGGTGTTCTCTATGTAGT
GGCTGAGAAGACCAAAGAGCAAGTGACAAATGTTGGAGGAGCAGTGGTGACGGGTGTGACAGCAGTAGCC
CAGAAGACAGTGGAGGGAGCAGGGAGCATTGCAGCAGCCACTGGCTTTGTCAAAAAGGACCAGTTGGGCA
AGGAAGGGTATCAAGACTATGAACCTGAAGCCTAACTCGAGCACCACCACCACCACCACTGAGATCCGGC
TGCTAACAAAGCCCGAAAGGAAGCTGAGTTGGCTGCTGCCACCGCTGAGCAATAACTAGCATAACCCCTT
GGGGCCTCTAAACGGGTCTTGAGGGGTTTTTTGCTGAAAGGAGGAACTATATCCGGATTGGCGAATGGG
[124 nt withheld, positions 560-683]
C
[91 nt withheld, positions 685-775]
A
[49 nt withheld, positions 777-825]
CCTTTGACGTTGGAGTCCACGTTCTTT
[37 nt withheld, positions 853-889]
ACCCTATCTCGGTCTATTCTTTTGATTTATAAGGGATTTTGCCGATTTCGGCCTATTGGTTAAAAAATGA
GCTGATTTAACAAAAATTTAACGCGAATTTTAACAAAATATTAACGTTTACAATTTCAGGTGGCACTTTT
CGGGGAAATGTGCGCGGAACCCCTATTTGTTTATTTTTCTAAATACATTCAAATATGTATCCGCTCATGA
GACAATAACCCTGATAAATGCTTCAATAATATTGAAAAAGGAAGAGTATGAGTATTCAACATTTCCGTGT
CGCCCTTATTCCCTTTTTTGCGGCATTTTGCCTTCCTGTTTTTGCTCACCCAGAAACGCTGGTGAAAGTA
AAAGATGCTGAAGATCAGTTGGGTGCACGAGTGGGTTACATCGAACTGGATCTCAACAGCGGTAAGATCC
TTGAGAGTTTTCGCCCCGAAGAACGTTTTCCAATGATGAGCACTTTTAAAGTTCTGCTATGTGGCGCGGT
ATTATCCCGTATTGACGCCGGGCAAGAGCAACTCGGTCGCCGCATACACTATTCTCAGAATGACTTGGTT
GAGTACTCACCAGTCACAGAAAAGCATCTTACGGATGGCATGACAGTAAGAGAATTATGCAGTGCTGCCA
TAACCATGAGTGATAACACTGCGGCCAACTTACTTCTGACAACGATCGGAGGACCGAAGGAGCTAACCGC
TTTTTTGCACAACATGGGGGATCATGTAACTCGCCTTGATCGTTGGGAACCGGAGCTGAATGAAGCCATA
CCAAACGACGAGCGTGACACCACGATGCCTGCAGCAATGGCAACAACGTTGCGCAAACTATTAACTGGCG
AACTACTTACTCTAGCTTCCCGGCAACAATTAATAGACTGGATGGAGGCGGATAAAGTTGCAGGACCACT
TCTGCGCTCGGCCCTTCCGGCTGGCTGGTTTATTGCTGATAAATCTGGAGCCGGTGAGCGTGGGTCTCGC
GGTATCATTGCAGCACTGGGGCCAGATGGTAAGCCCTCCCGTATCGTAGTTATCTACACGACGGGGAGTC
AGGCAACTATGGATGAACGAAATAGACAGATCGCTGAGATAGGTGCCTCACTGATTAAGCATTGGTAACT
GTCAGACCAAGTTTACTCATATATACTTTAGATTGATTTAAAACTTCATTTTTAATTTAAAAGGATCTAG
GTGAAGATCCTTTTTGATAATCTCATGACCAAAATCCCTTAACGTGAGTTTTCGTTCCACTGAGCGTCAG
ACCCCGTAGAAAAGATCAAAGGATCTTCTTGAGATCCTTTTTTTCTGCGCGTAATCTGCTGCTTGCAAAC
AAAAAAACCACCGCTACCAGCGGTGGTTTGTTTGCCGGATCAAGAGCTACCAACTCTTTTTCCGAAGGTA
ACTGGCTTCAGCAGAGCGCAGATACCAAATACTGTCCTTCTAGTGTAGCCGTAGTTAGGCCACCACTTCA
AGAACTCTGTAGCACCGCCTACATACCTCGCTCTGCTAATCCTGTTACCAGTGGCTGCTGCCAGTGGCGA
TAAGTCGTGTCTTACCGGGTTGGACTCAAGACGATAGTTACCGGATAAGGCGCAGCGGTCGGGCTGAACG
GGGGGTTCGTGCACACAGCCCAGCTTGGAGCGAACGACCTACACCGAACTGAGATACCTACAGCGTGAGC
TATGAGAAAGCGCCACGCTTCCCGAAGGGAGAAAGGCGGACAGGTATCCGGTAAGCGGCAGGGTCGGAAC
AGGAGAGCGCACGAGGGAGCTTCCAGGGGGAAACGCCTGGTATCTTTATAGTCCTGTCGGGTTTCGCCAC
CTCTGACTTGAGCGTCGATTTTTGTGATGCTCGTCAGGGGGGCGGAGCCTATGGAAAAACGCCAGCAACG
CGGCCTTTTTACGGTTCCTGGCCTTTTGCTGGCCTTTTGCTCACATGTTCTTTCCTGCGTTATCCCCTGA
TTCTGTGGATAACCGTATTACCGCCTTTGAGTGAGCTGATACCGCTCGCCGCAGCCGAACGACCGAGCGC
AGCGAGTCAGTGAGCGAGGAAGCGGAAGAGCGCCTGATGCGGTATTTTCTCCTTACGCATCTGTGCGGTA
TTTCACACCGCATATATGGTGCACTCTCAGTACAATCTGCTCTGATGCCGCATAGTTAAGCCAGTATACA
CTCCGCTATCGCTACGTGACTGGGTCATGGCTGCGCCCCGACACCCGCCAACACCCGCTGACGCGCCCTG
ACGGGCTTGTCTGCTCCCGGCATCCGCTTACAGACAAGCTGTGACCGTCTCCGGGAGCTGCATGTGTCAG
AGGTTTTCACCGTCATCACCGAAACGCGCGAGGCAGCTGCGGTAAAGCTCATCAGCGTGGTCGTGAAGCG
ATTCACAGATGTCTGCCTGTTCATCCGCGTCCAGCTCGTTGAGTTTCTCCAGAAGCGTTAATGTCTGGCT
TCTGATAAAGCGGGCCATGTTAAGGGCGGTTTTTTCCTGTTTGGTCACTGATGCCTCCGTGTAAGGGGGA
TTTCTGTTCATGGGGGTAATGATACCGATGAAACGAGAGAGGATGCTCACGATACGGGTTACTGATGATG
AACATGCCCGGTTACTGGAACGTTGTGAGGGTAAACAACTGGCGGTATGGATGCGGCGGGACCAGAGAAA
AATCACTCAGGGTCAATGCCAGCGCTTCGTTAATACAGATGTAGGTGTTCCACAGGGTAGCCAGCAGCAT
CCTGCGATGCAGATCCGGAACATAATGGTGCAGGGCGCTGACTTCCGCGTTTCCAGACTTTACGAAACAC
GGAAACCGAAGACCATTCATGTTGTTGCTCAGGTCGCAGACGTTTTGCAGCAGCAGTCGCTTCACGTTCG
CTCGCGTATCGGTGATTCATTCTGCTAACCAGTAAGGCAACCCCGCCAGCCTAGCCGGGTCCTCAACGAC
AGGAGCACGATCATGCGCACCCGTGGGGCCGCCATGCCGGCGATAATGGCCTGCTTCTCGCCGAAACGTT
TGGTGGCGGGACCAGTGACGAAGGCTTGAGCGAGGGCGTGCAAGATTCCGAATACCGCAAGCGACAGGCC
GATCATCGTCGCGCTCCAGCGAAAGCGGTCCTCGCCGAAAATGACCCAGAGCGCTGCCGGCACCTGTCCT
ACGAGTTGCATGATAAAGAAGACAGTCATAAGTGCGGCGACGATAGTCATGCCCCGCGCCCACCGGAAGG
AGCTGACTGGGTTGAAGGCTCTCAAGGGCATCGGTCGAGATCCCGGTGCCTAATGAGTGAGCTAACTTAC
ATTAATTGCGTTGCGCTCACTGCCCGCTTTCCAGTCGGGAAACCTGTCGTGCCAGCTGCATTAATGAATC
GGCCAACGCGCGGGGAGAGGCGGTTTGCGTATTGGGCGCCAGGGTGGTTTTTCTTTTCACCAGTGAGACG
GGCAACAGCTGATTGCCCTTCACCGCCTGGCCCTGAGAGAGTTGCAGCAAGCGGTCCACGCTGGTTTGCC
CCAGCAGGCGAAAATCCTGTTTGATGGTGGTTAACGGCGGGATATAACATGAGCTGTCTTCGGTATCGTC
GTATCCCACTACCGAGATATCCGCACCAACGCGCAGCCCGGACTCGGTAATGGCGCGCATTGCGCCCAGC
GCCATCTGATCGTTGGCAACCAGCATCGCAGTGGGAACGATGCCCTCATTCAGCATTTGCATGGTTTGTT
GAAAACCGGACATGGCACTCCAGTCGCCTTCCCGTTCCGCTATCGGCTGAATTTGATTGCGAGTGAGATA
TTTATGCCAGCCAGCCAGACGCAGACGCGCCGAGACAGAACTTAATGGGCCCGCTAACAGCGCGATTTGC
TGGTGACCCAATGCGACCAGATGCTCCACGCCCAGTCGCGTACCGTCTTCATGGGAGAAAATAATACTGT
TGATGGGTGTCTGGTCAGAGACATCAAGAAATAACGCCGGAACATTAGTGCAGGCAGCTTCCACAGCAAT
GGCATCCTGGTCATCCAGCGGATAGTTAATGATCAGCCCACTGACGCGTTGCGCGAGAAGATTGTGCACC
GCCGCTTTACAGGCTTCGACGCCGCTTCGTTCTACCATCGACACCACCACGCTGGCACCCAGTTGATCGG
CGCGAGATTTAATCGCCGCGACAATTTGCGACGGCGCGTGCAGGGCCAGACTGGAGGTGGCAACGCCAAT
CAGCAACGACTGTTTGCCCGCCAGTTGTTGTGCCACGCGGTTGGGAATGTAATTCAGCTCCGCCATCGCC
GCTTCCACTTTTTCCCGCGTTTTCGCAGAAACGTGGCTGGCCTGGTTCACCACGCGGGAAACGGTCTGAT
AAGAGACACCGGCATACTCTGCGACATCGTATAACGTTACTGGTTTCACATTCACCACCCTGAATTGACT
CTCTTCCGGGCGCTATCATGCCATACCGCGAAAGGTTTTGCGCCATTCGATGGTGTCCGGGATCTCGACG
CTCTCCCTTATGCGACTCCTGCATTAGGAAGCAGCCCAGTAGTAGGTTGAGGCCGTTGAGCACCGCCGCC
GCAAGGAATGGTGCATGCAAGGAGATGGCGCCCAACAGTCCCCCGGCCACGGGGCCTGCCACCATACCCA
CGCCGAAACAAGCGCTCATGAGCCCGAAGTGGCGAGCCCGATCTTCCCCATCGGTGATGTCGGCGATATA
GGCGCCAGCAACCGCACCTGTGGCGCCGGTGATGCCGGCCACGATGCGTCCGGCGTAGAGGATCGAGATC
TCGATCCCGCGAAAT
Features (pLannotate 1.2.2; 19 found; start..end, strand, type, name):
      1..19      +  promoter       T7 promoter: promoter for bacteriophage T7 RNA polymerase
     20..44      +  protein_bind   lac operator: The lac repressor binds to the lac operator to inhibit transcription in E. coli. This inhibition can be relieved by adding lactose or isopropyl-β-D-thiogalactopyranoside (IPTG). lac repressor encoded by lacI
     59..81      +  RBS            RBS: efficient ribosome binding site from bacteriophage T7 gene 10 (Olins and Rangwala, 1989)
     89..382     +  CDS            Snca (fragment): SYUA_MOUSE - Also known as Syn. Experimental evidence at protein level: Swiss-Prot protein existence level 1. Neuronal protein that plays several roles in synaptic activity such as regulation of synaptic vesicle trafficking and subsequent neurotransmitter release. Participates as a monomer in synaptic vesicle exocytosis by enhancing vesicle priming, fusion and dilation of exocytotic fusion pores. Mechanistically, acts by increasing local Ca(2+) release from microdomains which is essential for the enhancement of ATP-induced exocytosis. Acts also as a molecular chaperone in its multimeric membra
    392..409     +  CDS            9xHis (fragment): 9xHis affinity tag
    419..468     +  CDS            SET1 (fragment): solubility-enhancement tag derived from T7 phage gene 10B
    476..523     +  terminator     T7 terminator: transcription terminator for bacteriophage T7 RNA polymerase
    560..1015    +  rep_origin     f1 ori (sequence partly withheld): f1 bacteriophage origin of replication; arrow indicates direction of (+) strand synthesis
   1042..1146    +  promoter       AmpR promoter: bla
   1147..2007    +  CDS            AmpR: β-lactamase; bla; confers resistance to ampicillin, carbenicillin, and related antibiotics
   2178..2766    +  rep_origin     ori: high-copy-number ColE1/pMB1/pBR322/pUC origin of replication
   2952..3094    -  misc_feature   bom: basis of mobility region from pBR322
   3196..3387    -  CDS            rop: Rop protein, which maintains plasmids at low copy number; rop
   3404..3784    +  CDS            YPB1_ECOLX: Protein predicted: Swiss-Prot protein existence level 4. From Escherichia coli.
   3856..4147    -  CDS            TcR (fragment): tetracycline efflux protein; tet; confers resistance to tetracycline
   4162..4183    -  protein_bind   CAP binding site: CAP binding activates transcription in the presence of cAMP. E. coli catabolite activator protein
   4196..5278    -  CDS            lacI: lac repressor; lacI; The lac repressor binds to the lac operator to inhibit transcription in E. coli. This inhibition can be relieved by adding lactose or isopropyl-β-D-thiogalactopyranoside (IPTG).
   5279..5356    -  promoter       lacI promoter: lacI
   5364..5643    -  CDS            TcR (fragment): tetracycline efflux protein; tet; confers resistance to tetracycline
