[The description below was written by a language model from this plasmid's Addgene catalogue record and pLannotate feature annotations shown in this document.]
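Description:
pET21a asyn(Δ41-54/Δ103-130) is a bacterial expression plasmid built on the pET21a backbone. It carries a gene-synthesized coding sequence for a shortened form of human alpha-synuclein that lacks residues 41-54 and 103-130, the segments encoded by exons 3 and 5, so the product mimics an alternatively spliced isoform. The annotated open reading frame spans roughly 290 nucleotides, which fits the doubly deleted protein. The automated annotation matched it to the mouse Snca entry, but this reflects sequence similarity, and the catalogue records the insert as human.

Expression follows the standard pET arrangement. A T7 promoter is followed by a lac operator and the strong phage T7 gene 10 ribosome binding site, and a T7 terminator lies downstream. The plasmid also carries lacI under its own promoter, so transcription stays repressed until IPTG is added, and it requires a host that supplies T7 RNA polymerase. The feature table detects a short His-tag segment from the vector just downstream of the insert. Because the record lists no tag or fusion, the protein is presumably terminated by its own stop codon and made untagged. The small "SET1" hit next to the terminator and the TcR fragments appear to be backbone remnants rather than functional elements.

The plasmid replicates from a pBR322-type origin with the rop gene and bom site, consistent with its low-copy listing, and is selected with ampicillin through β-lactamase. An f1 origin is also present. The associated work concerns amyloid formation by alpha-synuclein splice variants, so the construct is suited to producing recombinant protein for aggregation and biophysical studies.
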