Addgene plasmid #242236: pET21a asyn(Δ41-54/Δ103-130)
Purpose: Expresses alpha synuclein (missing exon 3 and 5, residues 41-54 and 103-130) in bacteria
Depositing lab: Jennifer Lee. Depositing organization: National Heart, Lung, and Blood Institute (NHLBI). Publication: Amyloid formation of alternatively spliced variants of alpha-synuclein. SanGiovanni DQ, McGlinchey RP, Lee JC. Protein Sci. 2025 Jul;34(7):e70195. doi: 10.1002/pro.70195. PubMed 40522183.
Backbone
  Vector backbone: pET21a
  Vector type: Bacterial Expression
Growth in bacteria
  Bacterial resistance: Ampicillin, 100 μg/mL
  Growth temperature: 37°C
  Growth strain: DH5alpha
  Copy number: Low Copy
Gene/Insert
  Gene/Insert name: asyn(Δ41-54/Δ103-130)
  Species: H. sapiens (human)
  Mutation: deleted amino acids 41-54 and 103-130
  Tag / fusion protein: none
  Cloning method: Gene Synthesis
  Sequencing primers: 5′ T7
Terms and licenses: Academic/Nonprofit Terms; Industry Terms: Not Available to Industry
How to cite: pET21a asyn(Δ41-54/Δ103-130) was a gift from Jennifer Lee (Addgene plasmid # 242236 ; http://n2t.net/addgene:242236 ; RRID:Addgene_242236)
