>Addgene plasmid #242236 | pET21a asyn(Δ41-54/Δ103-130) | depositor partial sequence | sequence record 477582 | T7 promoter used to sequence inserted gene
NNNNNNGNNNNANNTNTCCCCCTCTNNAAATAATTTTGTTTAACTTTAAGAAGGAGATATACATATGGAT
GTATTCATGAAAGGACTTTCAAAGGCCAAGGAGGGAGTTGTGGCTGCTGCTGAGAAAACCAAACAGGGTG
TGGCAGAAGCAGCAGGAAAGACAAAAGAGGGTGTTCTCTATGTAGTGGCTGAGAAGACCAAAGAGCAAGT
GACAAATGTTGGAGGAGCAGTGGTGACGGGTGTGACAGCAGTAGCCCAGAAGACAGTGGAGGGAGCAGGG
AGCATTGCAGCAGCCACTGGCTTTGTCAAAAAGGACCAGTTGGGCAAGGAAGGGTATCAAGACTATGAAC
CTGAAGCCTAACTCGAGCACCACCACCACCACCACTGAGATCCGGCTGCTAACAAAGCCCGAAAGGAAGC
TGAGTTGGCTGCTGCCACCGCTGAGCAATAACTAGCATAACCCCTTGGGGCCTCTAAACGGGTCTTGAGG
GGTTTTTTGCTGAAAGGAGGAACTATATCCGGATTGGCGAATGGG
[124 nt withheld, positions 536-659]
C
[91 nt withheld, positions 661-751]
A
[49 nt withheld, positions 753-801]
CCTTTGACGTTGGAGTCCACGTTCTTT
[37 nt withheld, positions 829-865]
ACCCTATCTCGGTCTATTCTTTTGATTTATAAGGGAT
